Addgene plasmid #221915: pAcGFP-N1_CBPdIDR7KTG
Purpose: Transient expression of GFP-tagged CBPdeltaIDR7KTG in mammalian cells
Depositing lab: Daniel Bose. Depositing organization: University of Sheffield. Publication: CBP-IDRs regulate acetylation and gene expression. Gelder KL, Carruthers NA, Gilbert G, Harrison LJ, Evans BV, Evans TI, Ball SS, Dunning M, Craggs TD, Twelvetrees AE, Bose DA. Cell Rep. 2026 Mar 12;45(3):117109. doi: 10.1016/j.celrep.2026.117109. PubMed 41824454.
Backbone
  Vector backbone: pAcGFP-N1
  Backbone manufacturer: Clontech
  Backbone size w/o insert (bp): 4726
  Vector type: Mammalian Expression
Growth in bacteria
  Bacterial resistance: Kanamycin, 50 μg/mL
  Growth temperature: 37°C
  Growth strain: DH5alpha
  Copy number: High Copy
Gene/Insert
  Gene/Insert name: CBP (alt name: CREB binding protein)
  Species: H. sapiens (human)
  Insert size (bp): 6348
  Mutation: deletion of IDR7 (aa 2109-2434); mutation of lysine residues to glycine residues (KTG) within the AL (aa 1564, 1565, 1583, 1586, 1587, 1588, 1591, 1592, 1595 and 1597)
  Entrez Gene: CREBBP (a.k.a. CBP, KAT3A, MKHK1, RSTS, RSTS1)
  Tag / fusion protein: GFP (C terminal on insert)
  Cloning method: Gibson Cloning
Terms and licenses: Academic/Nonprofit Terms; Industry Terms: Not Available to Industry
How to cite: pAcGFP-N1_CBPdIDR7KTG was a gift from Daniel Bose (Addgene plasmid # 221915 ; http://n2t.net/addgene:221915 ; RRID:Addgene_221915)
