[The description below was written by a language model from this plasmid's Addgene catalogue record and pLannotate feature annotations shown in this document.]
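Description:
pAcGFP-N1_CBPdIDR7KTG is a mammalian expression plasmid built on the Clontech pAcGFP-N1 backbone for transient production of a GFP-tagged mutant of human CREB-binding protein (CBP, gene CREBBP), a histone and non-histone protein acetyltransferase and transcriptional coactivator. The sequenced construct is about 11.1 kb. It replicates in E. coli at high copy from a ColE1/pUC-type origin and also carries an f1 phage origin. Selection relies on a single NeoR/KanR (Tn5 aminoglycoside phosphotransferase) gene placed behind tandem bacterial (bla-type) and SV40 early promoters and terminated by an HSV TK polyadenylation signal. This arrangement gives kanamycin resistance in bacteria and could support G418 selection in mammalian cells, although the stated purpose is transient expression.

The payload is driven by the human cytomegalovirus immediate early enhancer and promoter. The roughly 6.3 kb CBP coding sequence, inserted by Gibson assembly just downstream of the remaining multiple cloning site, is followed by mammalian codon-optimized AcGFP1 from Aequorea coerulescens, giving a C-terminal fluorescent tag, and then by an SV40 polyadenylation signal. The CBP insert carries two sets of changes. One is a deletion of intrinsically disordered region 7 (residues 2109–2434). The other is the "KTG" substitution of ten lysines with glycines in a region the record abbreviates as AL (positions 1564 through 1597). The short large T antigen and ble fragments in the annotation are probably residual backbone sequence picked up by automated annotation rather than functional elements. The construct is suited to imaging the localization and behaviour of this CBP variant in transfected cells and to comparing it with other CBP forms when studying how the disordered regions influence acetylation and gene expression.
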