Features (pLannotate 1.2.2; 14 found; start..end, strand, type, name):
     61..364     +  enhancer       CMV enhancer: human cytomegalovirus immediate early enhancer
    365..568     +  promoter       CMV promoter: human cytomegalovirus (CMV) immediate early promoter
    609..665     +  misc_feature   MCS: multiple cloning site
    667..6990    +  CDS            CREBBP (fragment): CBP_HUMAN - Also known as CBP. Experimental evidence at protein level: Swiss-Prot protein existence level 1. Acetylates histones, giving a specific tag for transcriptional activation (PubMed:24616510). Also acetylates non- histone proteins, like DDX21, FBL, IRF2, MAFG, NCOA3, POLR1E/PAF53 and FOXO1 (PubMed:10490106, PubMed:11154691, PubMed:12738767, PubMed:12929931, PubMed:9707565, PubMed:24207024, PubMed:28790157, PubMed:30540930). Binds specifically to phosphorylated CREB and enhances its transcriptional activity toward cAMP-responsive genes. Acts as a coactivator of ALX1. Acts as a circadia
   7021..7740    +  CDS            AcGFP1: Aequorea coerulescens GFP mammalian codon-optimized
   7756..7839    +  CDS            large T antigen (fragment): large T antigen from SV40 (simian virus 40)
   7862..7983    +  polyA_signal   SV40 poly(A) signal: SV40 polyadenylation signal
   8017..8445    -  rep_origin     f1 ori (sequence partly withheld): f1 bacteriophage origin of replication; arrow indicates direction of (+) strand synthesis
   8472..8576    +  promoter       AmpR promoter: bla
   8578..8935    +  promoter       SV40 promoter: SV40 enhancer and early promoter
   8970..9764    +  CDS            NeoR/KanR: aminoglycoside phosphotransferase from Tn5; aph(3')-II (or nptII); confers resistance to neomycin, kanamycin, and G418 (Geneticin®)
   9785..9937    +  CDS            ble (fragment): BLE_KLEPN - Experimental evidence at protein level: Swiss-Prot protein existence level 1. Binding protein with a strong affinity to the bleomycin family of antibiotics. Binds to CL990; an antimitotic-antibiotic compound. From Klebsiella pneumoniae.
   9996..10043   +  polyA_signal   HSV TK poly(A) signal: herpes simplex virus thymidine kinase polyadenylation signal (Cole and Stacy, 1985)
  10372..10960   +  rep_origin     ori: high-copy-number ColE1/pMB1/pBR322/pUC origin of replication
>Addgene plasmid #221915 | pAcGFP-N1_CBPdIDR7KTG | addgene full sequence | sequence record 437436 | Addgene NGS Result
TAGTTATTAATAGTAATCAATTACGGGGTCATTAGTTCATAGCCCATATATGGAGTTCCGCGTTACATAA
CTTACGGTAAATGGCCCGCCTGGCTGACCGCCCAACGACCCCCGCCCATTGACGTCAATAATGACGTATG
TTCCCATAGTAACGCCAATAGGGACTTTCCATTGACGTCAATGGGTGGAGTATTTACGGTAAACTGCCCA
CTTGGCAGTACATCAAGTGTATCATATGCCAAGTACGCCCCCTATTGACGTCAATGACGGTAAATGGCCC
GCCTGGCATTATGCCCAGTACATGACCTTATGGGACTTTCCTACTTGGCAGTACATCTACGTATTAGTCA
TCGCTATTACCATGGTGATGCGGTTTTGGCAGTACATCAATGGGCGTGGATAGCGGTTTGACTCACGGGG
ATTTCCAAGTCTCCACCCCATTGACGTCAATGGGAGTTTGTTTTGGCACCAAAATCAACGGGACTTTCCA
AAATGTCGTAACAACTCCGCCCCATTGACGCAAATGGGCGGTAGGCGTGTACGGTGGGAGGTCTATATAA
GCAGAGCTGGTTTAGTGAACCGTCAGATCCGCTAGCGCTACCGGACTCAGATCTCGAGCTCAAGCTTCGA
ATTCTGCAGTCGACGGTACCGCGGGCCCGGGATCCAATGGCTGAGAACTTGCTGGACGGACCGCCCAACC
CCAAAAGAGCCAAACTCAGCTCGCCCGGTTTCTCGGCGAATGACAGCACAGATTTTGGATCATTGTTTGA
CTTGGAAAATGATCTTCCTGATGAGCTGATACCCAATGGAGGAGAATTAGGCCTTTTAAACAGTGGGAAC
CTTGTTCCAGATGCTGCTTCCAAACATAAACAACTGTCGGAGCTTCTACGAGGAGGCAGCGGCTCTAGTA
TCAACCCAGGAATAGGAAATGTGAGCGCCAGCAGCCCCGTGCAGCAGGGCCTGGGTGGCCAGGCTCAAGG
GCAGCCGAACAGTGCTAACATGGCCAGCCTCAGTGCCATGGGCAAGAGCCCTCTGAGCCAGGGAGATTCT
TCAGCCCCCAGCCTGCCTAAACAGGCAGCCAGCACCTCTGGGCCCACCCCCGCTGCCTCCCAAGCACTGA
ATCCGCAAGCACAAAAGCAAGTGGGGCTGGCGACTAGCAGCCCTGCCACGTCACAGACTGGACCTGGTAT
CTGCATGAATGCTAACTTTAACCAGACCCACCCAGGCCTCCTCAATAGTAACTCTGGCCATAGCTTAATT
AATCAGGCTTCACAAGGGCAGGCGCAAGTCATGAATGGATCTCTTGGGGCTGCTGGCAGAGGAAGGGGAG
CTGGAATGCCGTACCCTACTCCAGCCATGCAGGGCGCCTCGAGCAGCGTGCTGGCTGAGACCCTAACGCA
GGTTTCCCCGCAAATGACTGGTCACGCGGGACTGAACACCGCACAGGCAGGAGGCATGGCCAAGATGGGA
ATAACTGGGAACACAAGTCCATTTGGACAGCCCTTTAGTCAAGCTGGAGGGCAGCCAATGGGAGCCACTG
GAGTGAACCCCCAGTTAGCCAGCAAACAGAGCATGGTCAACAGTTTGCCCACCTTCCCTACAGATATCAA
GAATACTTCAGTCACCAACGTGCCAAATATGTCTCAGATGCAAACATCAGTGGGAATTGTACCCACACAA
GCAATTGCAACAGGCCCCACTGCAGATCCTGAAAAACGCAAACTGATACAGCAGCAGCTGGTTCTACTGC
TTCATGCTCATAAGTGTCAGAGACGAGAGCAAGCAAACGGAGAGGTTCGGGCCTGCTCGCTCCCGCATTG
TCGAACCATGAAAAACGTTTTGAATCACATGACGCATTGTCAGGCTGGGAAAGCCTGCCAAGTTGCCCAT
TGTGCATCTTCACGACAAATCATCTCTCATTGGAAGAACTGCACACGACATGACTGTCCTGTTTGCCTCC
CTTTGAAAAATGCCAGTGACAAGCGAAACCAACAAACCATCCTGGGGTCTCCAGCTAGTGGAATTCAAAA
CACAATTGGTTCTGTTGGCACAGGGCAACAGAATGCCACTTCTTTAAGTAACCCAAATCCCATAGACCCC
AGCTCCATGCAGCGAGCCTATGCTGCTCTCGGACTCCCCTACATGAACCAGCCCCAGACGCAGCTGCAGC
CTCAGGTTCCTGGCCAGCAACCAGCACAGCCTCAAACCCACCAGCAGATGAGGACTCTCAACCCCCTGGG
AAATAATCCAATGAACATTCCAGCAGGAGGAATAACAACAGATCAGCAGCCCCCAAACTTGATTTCAGAA
TCAGCTCTTCCGACTTCCCTGGGGGCCACAAACCCACTGATGAACGATGGCTCCAACTCTGGTAACATTG
GAACCCTCAGCACTATACCAACAGCAGCTCCTCCTTCTAGCACCGGTGTAAGGAAAGGCTGGCACGAACA
TGTCACTCAGGACCTGCGGAGCCATCTAGTGCATAAACTCGTCCAAGCCATCTTCCCAACACCTGATCCC
GCAGCTCTAAAGGATCGCCGCATGGAAAACCTGGTAGCCTATGCTAAGAAAGTGGAAGGGGACATGTACG
AGTCTGCCAACAGCAGGGATGAATATTATCACTTATTAGCAGAGAAAATCTACAAGATACAAAAAGAACT
AGAAGAAAAACGGAGGTCGCGTTTACATAAACAAGGCATCTTGGGGAACCAGCCAGCCTTACCAGCCCCG
GGGGCTCAGCCCCCTGTGATTCCACAGGCACAACCTGTGAGACCTCCAAATGGACCCCTGTCCCTGCCAG
TGAATCGCATGCAAGTTTCTCAAGGGATGAATTCATTTAACCCCATGTCCTTGGGGAACGTCCAGTTGCC
ACAAGCACCCATGGGACCTCGTGCAGCCTCCCCAATGAACCACTCTGTCCAGATGAACAGCATGGGCTCA
GTGCCAGGGATGGCCATTTCTCCTTCCCGAATGCCTCAGCCTCCGAACATGATGGGTGCACACACCAACA
ACATGATGGCCCAGGCGCCCGCTCAGAGCCAGTTTCTGCCACAGAACCAGTTCCCGTCATCCAGCGGGGC
GATGAGTGTGGGCATGGGGCAGCCGCCAGCCCAAACAGGCGTGTCACAGGGACAGGTGCCTGGTGCTGCT
CTTCCTAACCCTCTCAACATGCTGGGGCCTCAGGCCAGCCAGCTACCTTGCCCTCCAGTGACACAGTCAC
CACTGCACCCAACACCGCCTCCTGCTTCCACGGCTGCTGGCATGCCATCTCTCCAGCACACGACACCACC
TGGGATGACTCCTCCCCAGCCAGCAGCTCCCACTCAGCCATCAACTCCTGTGTCGTCTTCCGGGCAGACT
CCCACCCCGACTCCTGGCTCAGTGCCCAGTGCTACCCAAACCCAGAGCACCCCTACAGTCCAGGCAGCAG
CCCAGGCCCAGGTGACCCCGCAGCCTCAAACCCCAGTTCAGCCCCCGTCTGTGGCTACCCCTCAGTCATC
GCAGCAACAGCCGACGCCTGTGCACGCCCAGCCTCCTGGCACACCGCTTTCCCAGGCAGCAGCCAGCATT
GATAACAGAGTCCCTACCCCCTCCTCGGTGGCCAGCGCAGAAACCAATTCCCAGCAGCCAGGACCTGACG
TACCTGTGCTGGAAATGAAGACGGAGACCCAAGCAGAGGACACTGAGCCCGATCCTGGTGAATCCAAAGG
GGAGCCCAGGTCTGAGATGATGGAGGAGGATTTGCAAGGAGCTTCCCAAGTTAAAGAAGAAACAGACATA
GCAGAGCAGAAATCAGAACCAATGGAAGTGGATGAAAAGAAACCTGAAGTGAAAGTAGAAGTTAAAGAGG
AAGAAGAGAGTAGCAGTAACGGCACAGCCTCTCAGTCAACATCTCCTTCGCAGCCGCGCAAAAAAATCTT
TAAACCAGAGGAGTTACGCCAGGCCCTCATGCCAACCCTAGAAGCACTGTATCGACAGGACCCAGAGTCA
TTACCTTTCCGGCAGCCTGTAGATCCCCAGCTCCTCGGAATTCCAGACTATTTTGACATCGTAAAGAATC
CCATGGACCTCTCCACCATCAAGCGGAAGCTGGACACAGGGCAATACCAAGAGCCCTGGCAGTACGTGGA
CGACGTCTGGCTCATGTTCAACAATGCCTGGCTCTATAATCGCAAGACATCCCGAGTCTATAAGTTTTGC
AGTAAGCTTGCAGAGGTCTTTGAGCAGGAAATTGACCCTGTCATGCAGTCCCTTGGATATTGCTGTGGAC
GCAAGTATGAGTTTTCCCCACAGACTTTGTGCTGCTATGGGAAGCAGCTGTGTACCATTCCTCGCGATGC
TGCCTACTACAGCTATCAGAATAGGTATCATTTCTGTGAGAAGTGTTTCACAGAGATCCAGGGCGAGAAT
GTGACCCTGGGTGACGACCCTTCACAGCCCCAGACGACAATTTCAAAGGATCAGTTTGAAAAGAAGAAAA
ATGATACCTTAGACCCCGAACCTTTCGTTGATTGCAAGGAGTGTGGCCGGAAGATGCATCAGATTTGCGT
TCTGCACTATGACATCATTTGGCCTTCAGGTTTTGTGTGCGACAACTGCTTGAAGAAAACTGGCAGACCT
CGAAAAGAAAACAAATTCAGTGCTAAGAGGCTGCAGACCACAAGACTGGGAAACCACTTGGAAGACCGAG
TGAACAAATTTTTGCGGCGCCAGAATCACCCTGAAGCCGGGGAGGTTTTTGTCCGAGTGGTGGCCAGCTC
AGACAAGACGGTGGAGGTCAAGCCCGGGATGAAGTCACGGTTTGTGGATTCTGGGGAAATGTCTGAATCT
TTCCCATATCGAACCAAAGCTCTGTTTGCTTTTGAGGAAATTGACGGCGTGGATGTCTGCTTTTTTGGAA
TGCACGTCCAAGAATACGGCTCTGATTGCCCCCCTCCAAACACGAGGCGTGTGTACATTTCTTATCTGGA
TAGTATTCATTTCTTCCGGCCACGTTGCCTCCGCACAGCCGTTTACCATGAGATCCTTATTGGATATTTA
GAGTATGTGAAGAAATTAGGGTATGTGACAGGGCACATCTGGGCCTGTCCTCCAAGTGAAGGAGATGATT
ACATCTTCCATTGCCACCCACCTGATCAAAAAATACCCAAGCCAAAACGACTGCAGGAGTGGTACAAAAA
GATGCTGGACAAGGCGTTTGCAGAGCGGATCATCCATGACTACAAGGATATTTTCAAACAAGCAACTGAA
GACAGGCTCACCAGTGCCAAGGAACTGCCCTATTTTGAAGGTGATTTCTGGCCCAATGTGTTAGAAGAGA
GCATTAAGGAACTAGAACAAGAAGAAGAGGAGAGGGGTGGCGAAGAGAGCACTGCAGCCAGTGAAACCAC
TGAGGGCAGTCAGGGCGACAGCGGGAATGCCGGCGGTGGGAACAACGGCGGTACCAACGGGAACGGTAGC
AGCATCAGCCGCGCCAACGGCGGTGGGCCCAGCATGCCCAACGTGTCCAATGACCTGTCCCAGAAGCTGT
ATGCCACCATGGAGAAGCACAAGGAGGTCTTCTTCGTGATCCACCTGCACGCTGGGCCTGTCATCAACAC
CCTGCCCCCCATCGTCGACCCCGACCCCCTGCTCAGCTGTGACCTCATGGATGGGCGCGACGCCTTCCTC
ACCCTCGCCAGAGACAAGCACTGGGAGTTCTCCTCCTTGCGCCGCTCCAAGTGGTCCACGCTCTGCATGC
TGGTGGAGCTGCACACCCAGGGCCAGGACCGCTTTGTCTACACCTGCAACGAGTGCAAGCACCACGTGGA
GACGCGCTGGCACTGCACTGTGTGCGAGGACTACGACCTCTGCATCAACTGCTATAACACGAAGAGCCAT
GCCCATAAGATGGTGAAGTGGGGGCTGGGCCTGGATGACGAGGGCAGCAGCCAGGGCGAGCCACAGTCAA
AGAGCCCCCAGGAGTCACGCCGGCTGAGCATCCAGCGCTGCATCCAGTCGCTGGTGCACGCGTGCCAGTG
CCGCAACGCCAACTGCTCGCTGCCATCCTGCCAGAAGATGAAGCGGGTGGTGCAGCACACCAAGGGCTGC
AAACGCAAGACCAACGGGGGCTGCCCGGTGTGCAAGCAGCTCATCGCCCTCTGCTGCTACCACGCCAAGC
ACTGCCAAGAAAACAAATGCCCCGTGCCCTTCTGCCTCAACATCAAACACAAGCTCCGCCAGCAGCAGAT
CCAGCACCGCCTGCAGCAGGCCCAGCTCATGCGCCGGCGGATGGCCACCATGAACACCCGCAACGTGCCT
CAGCAGAGTCTGCCTTCTCCTACCTCAGCACCGCCCGGGACCCCCACACAGCAGCCCAGCACACCCCAGA
CGCCGCAGCCCCCTGCCCAGCCCCAACCCTCACCCGTGAGCATGTCACCAGCTGGCTTCCCCAGCGTGGC
CCGGACTCAGCCCCCCACCACGGTGTCCACAGGGAAGCCTACCAGCCAGGTGCCGGCCCCCCCACCCCCG
GCCCAGCCCCCTCCTGCAGCGGTGGAAGCGGCTCGGCAGATCGAGCGTGAGGCCCAGCAGCAGCAGCACC
TGTACCGGGTGAACATCAACAACAGCATGCCCCCAGGACGCACGGGCATGGGGACCCCGGGGAGCCAGAT
GGCCCCCGTGAGCCTGAATGTGCCCCGACCCAACCAGGTGAGCGGGCCCGTCATGCCCAGCATGCCTCCC
GGGCAGTGGCAGCAGGCGCCCCTTCCCCAGCAGCAGCCCATGCCAGGCTTGCCCAGGCCTGTGATATCCA
TGCAGGCCCAGGCGGCCGTGGCTGGGCCCCGGATGCCCAGCGTGCAGCCACCCAGGAGCATCTCACCCAG
CGCTCTGCAAGACCTGCTGCGGACCCTGAAGTCGCCCAGCTCCCCTCAGCAGCAACAGCAGGTGCTGAAC
ATTCTCAAATCAAACCCGCAGCTAATGGCAGCTTTCATCAAACAGCGCACAGCCAAGTACCTAGAGAAGT
TTGTGGAGGGCTTGCCGGTCATGGTGAGCAAGGGCGCCGAGCTGTTCACCGGCATCGTGCCCATCCTGAT
CGAGCTGAATGGCGATGTGAATGGCCACAAGTTCAGCGTGAGCGGCGAGGGCGAGGGCGATGCCACCTAC
GGCAAGCTGACCCTGAAGTTCATCTGCACCACCGGCAAGCTGCCTGTGCCCTGGCCCACCCTGGTGACCA
CCCTGAGCTACGGCGTGCAGTGCTTCTCACGCTACCCCGATCACATGAAGCAGCACGACTTCTTCAAGAG
CGCCATGCCTGAGGGCTACATCCAGGAGCGCACCATCTTCTTCGAGGATGACGGCAACTACAAGTCGCGC
GCCGAGGTGAAGTTCGAGGGCGATACCCTGGTGAATCGCATCGAGCTGACCGGCACCGATTTCAAGGAGG
ATGGCAACATCCTGGGCAATAAGATGGAGTACAACTACAACGCCCACAATGTGTACATCATGACCGACAA
GGCCAAGAATGGCATCAAGGTGAACTTCAAGATCCGCCACAACATCGAGGATGGCAGCGTGCAGCTGGCC
GACCACTACCAGCAGAATACCCCCATCGGCGATGGCCCTGTGCTGCTGCCCGATAACCACTACCTGTCCA
CCCAGAGCGCCCTGTCCAAGGACCCCAACGAGAAGCGCGATCACATGATCTACTTCGGCTTCGTGACCGC
CGCCGCCATCACCCACGGCATGGATGAGCTGTACAAGTGAGCGGCCGCGACTCTAGATCATAATCAGCCA
TACCACATTTGTAGAGGTTTTACTTGCTTTAAAAAACCTCCCACACCTCCCCCTGAACCTGAAACATAAA
ATGAATGCAATTGTTGTTGTTAACTTGTTTATTGCAGCTTATAATGGTTACAAATAAAGCAATAGCATCA
CAAATTTCACAAATAAAGCATTTTTTTCACTGCATTCTAGTTGTGGTTTGTCCAAACTCATCAATGTATC
TTAAGGCGTAAATTGTAAGCGTTAATATTTTGTTAAAATTCGCGTTAAATTTTTGTTAAATCAGCTCATT
TTTTAACCAATAGGCCGAAATCGGCAAAATCCCTTATAAATCAAAAGAATAGACCGAGATAGGGT
[37 nt withheld, positions 8116-8152]
AAAGAACGTGGACTCCAACGTCAAAGG
[49 nt withheld, positions 8180-8228]
T
[91 nt withheld, positions 8230-8320]
G
[124 nt withheld, positions 8322-8445]
CAGGTGGCACTTTTCGGGGAAATGTGCGCGGAACCCCTATTTGTTTATTTTTCTAAATACATTCAAATAT
GTATCCGCTCATGAGACAATAACCCTGATAAATGCTTCAATAATATTGAAAAAGGAAGAGTCCTGAGGCG
GAAAGAACCAGCTGTGGAATGTGTGTCAGTTAGGGTGTGGAAAGTCCCCAGGCTCCCCAGCAGGCAGAAG
TATGCAAAGCATGCATCTCAATTAGTCAGCAACCAGGTGTGGAAAGTCCCCAGGCTCCCCAGCAGGCAGA
AGTATGCAAAGCATGCATCTCAATTAGTCAGCAACCATAGTCCCGCCCCTAACTCCGCCCATCCCGCCCC
TAACTCCGCCCAGTTCCGCCCATTCTCCGCCCCATGGCTGACTAATTTTTTTTATTTATGCAGAGGCCGA
GGCCGCCTCGGCCTCTGAGCTATTCCAGAAGTAGTGAGGAGGCTTTTTTGGAGGCCTAGGCTTTTGCAAA
GATCGATCAAGAGACAGGATGAGGATCGTTTCGCATGATTGAACAAGATGGATTGCACGCAGGTTCTCCG
GCCGCTTGGGTGGAGAGGCTATTCGGCTATGACTGGGCACAACAGACAATCGGCTGCTCTGATGCCGCCG
TGTTCCGGCTGTCAGCGCAGGGGCGCCCGGTTCTTTTTGTCAAGACCGACCTGTCCGGTGCCCTGAATGA
ACTGCAAGACGAGGCAGCGCGGCTATCGTGGCTGGCCACGACGGGCGTTCCTTGCGCAGCTGTGCTCGAC
GTTGTCACTGAAGCGGGAAGGGACTGGCTGCTATTGGGCGAAGTGCCGGGGCAGGATCTCCTGTCATCTC
ACCTTGCTCCTGCCGAGAAAGTATCCATCATGGCTGATGCAATGCGGCGGCTGCATACGCTTGATCCGGC
TACCTGCCCATTCGACCACCAAGCGAAACATCGCATCGAGCGAGCACGTACTCGGATGGAAGCCGGTCTT
GTCGATCAGGATGATCTGGACGAAGAGCATCAGGGGCTCGCGCCAGCCGAACTGTTCGCCAGGCTCAAGG
CGAGCATGCCCGACGGCGAGGATCTCGTCGTGACCCATGGCGATGCCTGCTTGCCGAATATCATGGTGGA
AAATGGCCGCTTTTCTGGATTCATCGACTGTGGCCGGCTGGGTGTGGCGGACCGCTATCAGGACATAGCG
TTGGCTACCCGTGATATTGCTGAAGAGCTTGGCGGCGAATGGGCTGACCGCTTCCTCGTGCTTTACGGTA
TCGCCGCTCCCGATTCGCAGCGCATCGCCTTCTATCGCCTTCTTGACGAGTTCTTCTGAGCGGGACTCTG
GGGTTCGAAATGACCGACCAAGCGACGCCCAACCTGCCATCACGAGATTTCGATTCCACCGCCGCCTTCT
ATGAAAGGTTGGGCTTCGGAATCGTTTTCCGGGACGCCGGCTGGATGATCCTCCAGCGCGGGGATCTCAT
GCTGGAGTTCTTCGCCCACCCTAGGGGGAGGCTAACTGAAACACGGAAGGAGACAATACCGGAAGGAACC
CGCGCTATGACGGCAATAAAAAGACAGAATAAAACGCACGGTGTTGGGTCGTTTGTTCATAAACGCGGGG
TTCGGTCCCAGGGCTGGCACTCTGTCGATACCCCACCGAGACCCCATTGGGGCCAATACGCCCGCGTTTC
TTCCTTTTCCCCACCCCACCCCCCAAGTTCGGGTGAAGGCCCAGGGCTCGCAGCCAACGTCGGGGCGGCA
GGCCCTGCCATAGCCTCAGGTTACTCATATATACTTTAGATTGATTTAAAACTTCATTTTTAATTTAAAA
GGATCTAGGTGAAGATCCTTTTTGATAATCTCATGACCAAAATCCCTTAACGTGAGTTTTCGTTCCACTG
AGCGTCAGACCCCGTAGAAAAGATCAAAGGATCTTCTTGAGATCCTTTTTTTCTGCGCGTAATCTGCTGC
TTGCAAACAAAAAAACCACCGCTACCAGCGGTGGTTTGTTTGCCGGATCAAGAGCTACCAACTCTTTTTC
CGAAGGTAACTGGCTTCAGCAGAGCGCAGATACCAAATACTGTTCTTCTAGTGTAGCCGTAGTTAGGCCA
CCACTTCAAGAACTCTGTAGCACCGCCTACATACCTCGCTCTGCTAATCCTGTTACCAGTGGCTGCTGCC
AGTGGCGATAAGTCGTGTCTTACCGGGTTGGACTCAAGACGATAGTTACCGGATAAGGCGCAGCGGTCGG
GCTGAACGGGGGGTTCGTGCACACAGCCCAGCTTGGAGCGAACGACCTACACCGAACTGAGATACCTACA
GCGTGAGCTATGAGAAAGCGCCACGCTTCCCGAAGGGAGAAAGGCGGACAGGTATCCGGTAAGCGGCAGG
GTCGGAACAGGAGAGCGCACGAGGGAGCTTCCAGGGGGAAACGCCTGGTATCTTTATAGTCCTGTCGGGT
TTCGCCACCTCTGACTTGAGCGTCGATTTTTGTGATGCTCGTCAGGGGGGCGGAGCCTATGGAAAAACGC
CAGCAACGCGGCCTTTTTACGGTTCCTGGCCTTTTGCTGGCCTTTTGCTCACATGTTCTTTCCTGCGTTA
TCCCCTGATTCTGTGGATAACCGTATTACCGCCATGCAT
